Addgene plasmid #139237: pJM457 EF1alpha EBFP2-P2A-BlastR (TUPV8)
Purpose: mMoClo TUPV8, with EF1alpha promoter and EBFP2-P2A-BlastR in the MCS
Depositing lab: Joshua Leonard. Depositing organization: Northwestern University. Publication: The COMET toolkit for composing customizable genetic programs in mammalian cells. Donahue PS, Draut JW, Muldoon JJ, Edelstein HI, Bagheri N, Leonard JN. Nat Commun. 2020 Feb 7;11(1):779. doi: 10.1038/s41467-019-14147-5. PubMed 32034124.
Backbone
  Vector backbone: pPD005 pcDNA Golden Gate
  Vector type: Mammalian Expression, Synthetic Biology
Growth in bacteria
  Bacterial resistance: Ampicillin, 100 μg/mL
  Growth temperature: 37°C
  Growth strain: DH5alpha
  Copy number: High Copy
Gene/Insert
  Gene/Insert name: EBFP2-P2A-Blasticidin S Deaminase
  Species: Synthetic
  Promoter: EF1alpha
  Cloning method: Restriction Enzyme; 5′ cloning site NheI (not destroyed); 3′ cloning site NotI (not destroyed)
Terms and licenses: Academic/Nonprofit Terms; Industry Terms: Not Available to Industry
Depositor comments: Leonard Lab plasmid reference number: L1510
How to cite: pJM457 EF1alpha EBFP2-P2A-BlastR (TUPV8) was a gift from Joshua Leonard (Addgene plasmid # 139237 ; http://n2t.net/addgene:139237 ; RRID:Addgene_139237)
