[The description below was written by a language model from this plasmid's Addgene catalogue record and pLannotate feature annotations shown in this document.]
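Description:
pJM457 EF1alpha EBFP2-P2A-BlastR (TUPV8) is a 6,988 bp mammalian expression plasmid built on the pPD005 pcDNA Golden Gate backbone. It serves as transcription unit position vector 8 (TUPV8) in the mMoClo modular cloning scheme of the COMET synthetic biology toolkit. In E. coli it replicates from a high-copy ColE1/pUC-type origin and is selected with ampicillin through a β-lactamase gene driven by its native promoter. An f1 phage origin is also present.

The payload is a single transcription unit cloned between NheI and NotI sites, both of which are retained. The human EF-1α promoter, annotated as the core promoter followed by intron A segments, drives a synthetic bicistronic open reading frame and is terminated by the bovine growth hormone polyadenylation signal. The reading frame encodes the blue fluorescent protein EBFP2, a P2A peptide and blasticidin S deaminase. The P2A element causes ribosomal skipping, so the fluorescent reporter and the resistance enzyme are produced as separate proteins from one transcript. Transfected or stably modified cells can therefore be tracked by blue fluorescence and enriched with blasticidin. The P2A itself is not annotated in the feature table, but it fits the gap between the two coding sequences.

Backbone remnants downstream include an SV40 early promoter, a short bleomycin-resistance fragment and an SV40 poly(A) signal, indicating that the original pcDNA-type selection cassette is truncated and probably nonfunctional. Short matches to a TRE3GV promoter, lac regulatory elements and lacI appear to be partial hits rather than functional parts. The record does not describe the later assembly steps, but a position vector of this kind normally contributes its transcription unit to multi-unit Golden Gate assemblies.
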