Features (pLannotate 1.2.2; 20 found; start..end, strand, type, name):
    369..580     +  promoter       EF-1α core promoter: core promoter for human elongation factor EF-1α
    581..694     +  intron         EF-1α intron A (fragment): intron upstream of the start codon of human EF-1α
   1320..1523    +  intron         EF-1α intron A: truncated intron upstream of the start codon of human EF-1α
   1532..1566    +  promoter       TRE3GV promoter (fragment): 3rd-generation Tet-responsive promoter that can be activated by binding of Tet-On® 3G, optimized for retroviral and lentiviral vectors
   1639..2355    +  CDS            EBFP2: EBFP2 is a basic (constitutively fluorescent) blue fluorescent protein published in 2007, derived from Aequorea victoria. It is reported to be a rapidly-maturing monomer with moderate acid sensitivity.
   2452..2850    +  CDS            BSD: blasticidin S deaminase; Aspergillus terreus BSD; confers resistance to blasticidin
   2901..3012    +  polyA_signal   bGH poly(A) signal: bovine growth hormone polyadenylation signal
   3497..3522    -  misc_feature   MCS (fragment): pBluescript multiple cloning site
   3894..4322    +  rep_origin     f1 ori (sequence partly withheld): f1 bacteriophage origin of replication; arrow indicates direction of (+) strand synthesis
   4327..4349    +  promoter       SV40 promoter (fragment): SV40 enhancer and early promoter
   4350..4541    +  promoter       SV40 promoter: SV40 early promoter
   4568..4666    +  CDS            ble (fragment): BLE_KLEPN - Experimental evidence at protein level: Swiss-Prot protein existence level 1. Binding protein with a strong affinity to the bleomycin family of antibiotics. Binds to CL990; an antimitotic-antibiotic compound. From Klebsiella pneumoniae.
   4661..4782    +  polyA_signal   SV40 poly(A) signal: SV40 polyadenylation signal
   4855..4871    -  protein_bind   lac operator: The lac repressor binds to the lac operator to inhibit transcription in E. coli. This inhibition can be relieved by adding lactose or isopropyl-β-D-thiogalactopyranoside (IPTG). lac repressor encoded by lacI
   4879..4909    -  promoter       lac promoter: promoter for the E. coli lac operon
   4924..4945    -  protein_bind   CAP binding site: CAP binding activates transcription in the presence of cAMP. E. coli catabolite activator protein
   4958..5050    -  CDS            lacI (fragment): lac repressor; lacI; The lac repressor binds to the lac operator to inhibit transcription in E. coli. This inhibition can be relieved by adding lactose or isopropyl-β-D-thiogalactopyranoside (IPTG).
   5233..5821    -  rep_origin     ori: high-copy-number ColE1/pMB1/pBR322/pUC origin of replication
   5992..6852    -  CDS            AmpR: β-lactamase; bla; confers resistance to ampicillin, carbenicillin, and related antibiotics
   6853..6957    -  promoter       AmpR promoter: bla
>Addgene plasmid #139237 | pJM457 EF1alpha EBFP2-P2A-BlastR (TUPV8) | addgene full sequence | sequence record 325010 | Addgene NGS Result
GACGGATCGGGAGATCGAAGACGGAACGAAGCCACCTTAACACGCGATGATATTGAAGATCTGGGGAGGT
CGCTGAGTAGTGCGCGAGCAAAATTTAAGCTACAACAAGGCAAGGCTTGACCGACAATTGCATGAAGAAT
CTGCTTAGGGTTAGGCGTTTTGCGCTGCTTCGCGATGTACGGGCCAGATATACGCGTGAGTAATTCATAC
AAAAGGACTCGCCCCTGCCTTGGGGAATCCCAGGGACCGTCGTTAAACTCCCACTAACGTAGAACCCAGA
GATCGCTGCGTTCCCGCCCCCTCACCCGCCCGCTCTCGTCATCACTGAGGTGGAGAAGAGCATGCGTGAG
GCTCCGGTGCCCGTCAGTGGGCAGAGCGCACATCGCCCACAGTCCCCGAGAAGTTGGGGGGAGGGGTCGG
CAATTGAACCGGTGCCTAGAGAAGGTGGCGCGGGGTAAACTGGGAAAGTGATGTCGTGTACTGGCTCCGC
CTTTTTCCCGAGGGTGGGGGAGAACCGTATATAAGTGCAGTAGTCGCCGTGAACGTTCTTTTTCGCAACG
GGTTTGCCGCCAGAACACAGGTAAGTGCCGTGTGTGGTTCCCGCGGGCCTGGCCTCTTTACGGGTTATGG
CCCTTGCGTGCCTTGAATTACTTCCACGCCCCTGGCTGCAGTACGTGATTCTTGATCCCGAGCTTCGGGT
TGGAAGTGGGTGGGAGAGTTCGAGGCCTTGCGCTTAAGGAGCCCCTTCGCCTCGTGCTTGAGTTGAGGCC
TGGCTTGGGCGCTGGGGCCGCCGCGTGCGAATCTGGTGGCACCTTCGCGCCTGTCTCGCTGCTTTCGATA
AGTCTCTAGCCATTTAAAATTTTTGATGACCTGCTGCGACGCTTTTTTTCTGGCAAGATAGTCTTGTAAA
TGCGGGCCAAGATCTGCACACTGGTATTTCGGTTTTTGGGGCCGCGGGCGGCGACGGGGCCCGTGCGTCC
CAGCGCACATGTTCGGCGAGGCGGGGCCTGCGAGCGCGGCCACCGAGAATCGGACGGGGGTAGTCTCAAG
CTGGCCGGCCTGCTCTGGTGCCTGGCCTCGCGCCGCCGTGTATCGCCCCGCCCTGGGCGGCAAGGCTGGC
CCGGTCGGCACCAGTTGCGTGAGCGGAAAGATGGCCGCTTCCCGGCCCTGCTGCAGGGAGCTCAAAATGG
AGGACGCGGCGCTCGGGAGATCGGGCGGGTGAGTCACCCACACAAAGGAAAAGGGCCTTTCCGTCCTCAG
CCGTCGCTTCATGTGACTCCACGGAGTACCGGGCGCCGTCCAGGCACCTCGATTAGTTCTCGAGCTTTTG
GAGTACGTCGTCTTTAGGTTGGGGGGAGGGGTTTTATGCGATGGAGTTTCCCCACACTGAGTGGGTGGAG
ACTGAAGTTAGGCCAGCTTGGCACTTGATGTAATTCTCCTTGGAATTTGCCCTTTTTGAGTTTGGATCTT
GGTTCATTCTCAAGCCTCAGACAGTGGTTCAAAGTTTTTTTCTTCCATTTCAGGTGTCGTGAGAGCTCGT
TTAGTGAACCGTCAGATCGCCTGGAGACGCCATCCACGCTGTTTTGACCTCCATAGAAGAGAACGGGACC
GATCCAAATTCTCGAGGCTAGCGCCACCATGGTGAGCAAGGGCGAGGAGCTGTTCACCGGGGTGGTGCCC
ATCCTGGTCGAGCTGGACGGCGACGTAAACGGCCACAAGTTCAGCGTGAGGGGCGAGGGCGAGGGCGATG
CCACCAACGGCAAGCTGACCCTGAAGTTCATCTGCACCACCGGCAAGCTGCCCGTGCCCTGGCCCACCCT
CGTGACCACCCTGAGCCACGGCGTGCAGTGCTTCGCCCGCTACCCCGACCACATGAAGCAGCACGACTTC
TTCAAGTCCGCCATGCCCGAAGGCTACGTCCAGGAGCGCACCATCTTCTTCAAGGACGACGGCACCTACA
AGACCCGCGCCGAGGTGAAGTTCGAGGGCGACACCCTAGTGAACCGCATCGAGCTGAAGGGCGTCGACTT
CAAGGAGGACGGCAACATCCTGGGGCACAAGCTGGAGTACAACTTCAACAGCCACAACATCTATATCATG
GCCGTCAAGCAGAAGAACGGCATCAAGGTGAACTTCAAGATCCGCCACAACGTGGAGGACGGCAGCGTGC
AGCTCGCCGACCACTACCAGCAGAACACCCCCATCGGCGACGGCCCCGTGCTGCTGCCCGACAGCCACTA
CCTGAGCACCCAGTCCGTGCTGAGCAAAGACCCCAACGAGAAGCGCGATCACATGGTCCTGCTGGAGTTC
CGCACCGCCGCCGGGATCACTCTCGGCATGGACGAGCTGTACAAGGAATTCGGTAGCAAGCTTGGTAGTG
GAGCAACTAACTTTTCCCTGCTCAAACAAGCCGGGGATGTAGAGGAGAACCCCGGCCCCGCCCCCCTTAA
GATGGCCAAGCCTTTGTCTCAAGAAGAATCCACCCTCATTGAAAGAGCAACGGCTACAATCAACAGCATC
CCCATCTCTGAGGACTACAGCGTCGCCAGCGCAGCTCTCTCTAGCGACGGCCGCATCTTCACTGGTGTCA
ATGTATATCATTTTACTGGGGGACCTTGTGCAGAACTCGTGGTGCTGGGCACTGCTGCTGCTGCGGCAGC
TGGCAACCTGACTTGTATCGTCGCGATCGGAAATGAGAACAGGGGCATCTTGAGCCCCTGCGGACGGTGC
CGACAGGTGCTTCTCGATCTGCATCCTGGGATCAAAGCCATAGTGAAGGACAGTGATGGACAGCCGACGG
CAGTTGGGATTCGTGAATTGCTGCCCTCTGGTTATGTGTGGGAGGGCTAAGCGGCCGCTCGAGTCTAGAG
GGCCCGTTTAAACCCGCTGATCAGCCTCGACTGTGCCTTCTAGTTGCCAGCCATCTGTTGTTTGCCCCTC
CCCCGTGCCTTCCTTGACCCTGGAAGGTGCCACTCCCACTGTCCTTTCCTAATAAAATGAGGAAATTGCA
TCGCATTGTCTGAGTAGGTGTCATTCTATTCTGGGGGGTGGGGTGGGGCAGGACAGCAAGGGGGAGGATT
GGGAAGTCAATAGCAGGCATGCTGGGGATGCGGTGGGCTCTATGGCTTCTGAGGCAGGTCGAATGAGCTG
TCTCGAACCGAAGGCACAGCGCATCGCGATAAGCTCTAGAGGGACAGCCCCCCCCCAAAGCCCCCAGGGA
TGTAATTACGTCCCTCCCCCGCTAGGGGGCAGCAGCGAGCCGCCCGGGGCTCCGCTCCGGTCCGGCGCTC
CCCCCGCATCCCCGAGCCGGCAGCGTGCGGGGACAGCCCGGGCACGGGGAAGGTGGCACGGGATCGCTTT
CCTCTGAACGCTTCTCGCTGCTCTTTGAGCCTGCAGACACCTGGGGGGATACGGGGAAAAAGCTTTAGGC
TGAAAGAGAGATTTAGAATGACAGAATCATAGAACGGCCTGCGTACGGATGGGGCTCTAGCTCTAGAGCT
TGATATCGAATTCCTGCAGCCCCGCTAGAGGGACAGCCCCCCCCCAAAGCCCCCAGGGATGTAATTACGT
CCCTCCCCCGCTAGGGGGCAGCAGCGAGCCGCCCGGGGCTCCGCTCCGGTCCGGCGCTCCCCCCGCATCC
CCGAGCCGGCAGCGTGCGGGGACAGCCCGGGCACGGGGAAGGTGGCACGGGATCGCTTTCCTCTGAACGC
TTCTCGCTGCTCTTTGAGCCTGCAGACACCTGGGGGGATACGGGGAAAAAGCTTTAGGCTGAAAGAGAGA
TTTAGAATGACAGAATCATAGAACGGCCTGGGCGCGCCTGGTGGCGAACGATCAACAGACGGGAGAGGCT
TCAAGTCTTCGCTGACAGCGACCGGACTCTAGGGGGTATCCCC
[124 nt withheld, positions 3894-4017]
C
[91 nt withheld, positions 4019-4109]
A
[49 nt withheld, positions 4111-4159]
CCTTTGACGTTGGAGTCCACGTTCTTT
[37 nt withheld, positions 4187-4223]
ACCCTATCTCGGTCTATTCTTTTGATTTATAAGGGATTTTGCCGATTTCGGCCTATTGGTTAAAAAATGA
GCTGATTTAACAAAAATTTAACGCGAATTAATTCTGTGGAATGTGTGTCAGTTAGGCTCAATTAGTCAGC
AACCATAGTCCCGCCCCTAACTCCGCCCATCCCGCCCCTAACTCCGCCCAGTTCCGCCCATTCTCCGCCC
CATGGCTGACTAATTTTTTTTATTTATGCAGAGGCCGAGGCCGCCTCTGCCTCTGAGCTATTCCAGAAGT
AGTGAGGAGGCTTTTTTGGAGGCCTAGGCTTTTGCAAAAAGCTCCCGGGAGCTTGTATATCCATTTTCGG
AGGTTGGGCTTCGGAATCGTTTTCCGGGACGCCGGCTGGATGATCCTCCAGCGCGGGGATCTCATGCTGG
AGTTCTTCGCCCACCCCAACTTGTTTATTGCAGCTTATAATGGTTACAAATAAAGCAATAGCATCACAAA
TTTCACAAATAAAGCATTTTTTTCACTGCATTCTAGTTGTGGTTTGTCCAAACTCATCAATGTATCTTAT
CATGTCTGTATACCGTCGACCTCTAGCTAGAGCTTGGCGTAATCATGGTCATAGCTGTTTCCTGTGTGAA
ATTGTTATCCGCTCACAATTCCACACAACATACGAGCCGGAAGCATAAAGTGTAAAGCCTGGGGTGCCTA
ATGAGTGAGCTAACTCACATTAATTGCGTTGCGCTCACTGCCCGCTTTCCAGTCGGGAAACCTGTCGTGC
CAGCTGCATTAATGAATCGGCCAACGCGCGGGGAGAGGCGGTTTGCGTATTGGGCGCTCTTCCGCTTCCT
CGCTCACTGACTCGCTGCGCTCGGTCGTTCGGCTGCGGCGAGCGGTATCAGCTCACTCAAAGGCGGTAAT
ACGGTTATCCACAGAATCAGGGGATAACGCAGGAAAGAACATGTGAGCAAAAGGCCAGCAAAAGGCCAGG
AACCGTAAAAAGGCCGCGTTGCTGGCGTTTTTCCATAGGCTCCGCCCCCCTGACGAGCATCACAAAAATC
GACGCTCAAGTCAGAGGTGGCGAAACCCGACAGGACTATAAAGATACCAGGCGTTTCCCCCTGGAAGCTC
CCTCGTGCGCTCTCCTGTTCCGACCCTGCCGCTTACCGGATACCTGTCCGCCTTTCTCCCTTCGGGAAGC
GTGGCGCTTTCTCATAGCTCACGCTGTAGGTATCTCAGTTCGGTGTAGGTCGTTCGCTCCAAGCTGGGCT
GTGTGCACGAACCCCCCGTTCAGCCCGACCGCTGCGCCTTATCCGGTAACTATCGTCTTGAGTCCAACCC
GGTAAGACACGACTTATCGCCACTGGCAGCAGCCACTGGTAACAGGATTAGCAGAGCGAGGTATGTAGGC
GGTGCTACAGAGTTCTTGAAGTGGTGGCCTAACTACGGCTACACTAGAAGAACAGTATTTGGTATCTGCG
CTCTGCTGAAGCCAGTTACCTTCGGAAAAAGAGTTGGTAGCTCTTGATCCGGCAAACAAACCACCGCTGG
TAGCGGTGGTTTTTTTGTTTGCAAGCAGCAGATTACGCGCAGAAAAAAAGGATCTCAAGAAGATCCTTTG
ATCTTTTCTACGGGGTCTGACGCTCAGTGGAACGAAAACTCACGTTAAGGGATTTTGGTCATGAGATTAT
CAAAAAGGATCTTCACCTAGATCCTTTTAAATTAAAAATGAAGTTTTAAATCAATCTAAAGTATATATGA
GTAAACTTGGTCTGACAGTTACCAATGCTTAATCAGTGAGGCACCTATCTCAGCGATCTGTCTATTTCGT
TCATCCATAGTTGCCTGACTCCCCGTCGTGTAGATAACTACGATACGGGAGGGCTTACCATCTGGCCCCA
GTGCTGCAATGATACCGCGAGATCCACGCTCACCGGCTCCAGATTTATCAGCAATAAACCAGCCAGCCGG
AAGGGCCGAGCGCAGAAGTGGTCCTGCAACTTTATCCGCCTCCATCCAGTCTATTAATTGTTGCCGGGAA
GCTAGAGTAAGTAGTTCGCCAGTTAATAGTTTGCGCAACGTTGTTGCCATTGCTACAGGCATCGTGGTGT
CACGCTCGTCGTTTGGTATGGCTTCATTCAGCTCCGGTTCCCAACGATCAAGGCGAGTTACATGATCCCC
CATGTTGTGCAAAAAAGCGGTTAGCTCCTTCGGTCCTCCGATCGTTGTCAGAAGTAAGTTGGCCGCAGTG
TTATCACTCATGGTTATGGCAGCACTGCATAATTCTCTTACTGTCATGCCATCCGTAAGATGCTTTTCTG
TGACTGGTGAGTACTCAACCAAGTCATTCTGAGAATAGTGTATGCGGCGACCGAGTTGCTCTTGCCCGGC
GTCAATACGGGATAATACCGCGCCACATAGCAGAACTTTAAAAGTGCTCATCATTGGAAAACGTTCTTCG
GGGCGAAAACTCTCAAGGATCTTACCGCTGTTGAGATCCAGTTCGATGTAACCCACTCGTGCACCCAACT
GATCTTCAGCATCTTTTACTTTCACCAGCGTTTCTGGGTGAGCAAAAACAGGAAGGCAAAATGCCGCAAA
AAAGGGAATAAGGGCGACACGGAAATGTTGAATACTCATACTCTTCCTTTTTCAATATTATTGAAGCATT
TATCAGGGTTATTGTCTCATGAGCGGATACATATTTGAATGTATTTAGAAAAATAAACAAATAGGGGTTC
CGCGCACATTTCCCCGAAAAGTGCCACCTGACGTC
