>Addgene plasmid #139237 | pJM457 EF1alpha EBFP2-P2A-BlastR (TUPV8) | depositor partial sequence | sequence record 269314 | EBFP2-P2A-Blasticidin S Deaminase
ATGGTGAGCAAGGGCGAGGAGCTGTTCACCGGGGTGGTGCCCATCCTGGTCGAGCTGGACGGCGACGTAA
ACGGCCACAAGTTCAGCGTGAGGGGCGAGGGCGAGGGCGATGCCACCAACGGCAAGCTGACCCTGAAGTT
CATCTGCACCACCGGCAAGCTGCCCGTGCCCTGGCCCACCCTCGTGACCACCCTGAGCCACGGCGTGCAG
TGCTTCGCCCGCTACCCCGACCACATGAAGCAGCACGACTTCTTCAAGTCCGCCATGCCCGAAGGCTACG
TCCAGGAGCGCACCATCTTCTTCAAGGACGACGGCACCTACAAGACCCGCGCCGAGGTGAAGTTCGAGGG
CGACACCCTAGTGAACCGCATCGAGCTGAAGGGCGTCGACTTCAAGGAGGACGGCAACATCCTGGGGCAC
AAGCTGGAGTACAACTTCAACAGCCACAACATCTATATCATGGCCGTCAAGCAGAAGAACGGCATCAAGG
TGAACTTCAAGATCCGCCACAACGTGGAGGACGGCAGCGTGCAGCTCGCCGACCACTACCAGCAGAACAC
CCCCATCGGCGACGGCCCCGTGCTGCTGCCCGACAGCCACTACCTGAGCACCCAGTCCGTGCTGAGCAAA
GACCCCAACGAGAAGCGCGATCACATGGTCCTGCTGGAGTTCCGCACCGCCGCCGGGATCACTCTCGGCA
TGGACGAGCTGTACAAGGAATTCGGTAGCAAGCTTGGTAGTGGAGCAACTAACTTTTCCCTGCTCAAACA
AGCCGGGGATGTAGAGGAGAACCCCGGCCCCGCCCCCCTTAAGATGGCCAAGCCTTTGTCTCAAGAAGAA
TCCACCCTCATTGAAAGAGCAACGGCTACAATCAACAGCATCCCCATCTCTGAGGACTACAGCGTCGCCA
GCGCAGCTCTCTCTAGCGACGGCCGCATCTTCACTGGTGTCAATGTATATCATTTTACTGGGGGACCTTG
TGCAGAACTCGTGGTGCTGGGCACTGCTGCTGCTGCGGCAGCTGGCAACCTGACTTGTATCGTCGCGATC
GGAAATGAGAACAGGGGCATCTTGAGCCCCTGCGGACGGTGCCGACAGGTGCTTCTCGATCTGCATCCTG
GGATCAAAGCCATAGTGAAGGACAGTGATGGACAGCCGACGGCAGTTGGGATTCGTGAATTGCTGCCCTC
TGGTTATGTGTGGGAGGGCTAA
